Addgene plasmid #142217: TFORF0786
Purpose: Lentiviral vector for overexpressing transcription factor ORFs with unique 24-bp barcodes. Barcodes facilitate identification of transcription factors in pooled screens.
Depositing lab: Feng Zhang. Depositing organization: Broad Institute. Publication: A transcription factor atlas of directed differentiation. Joung J, Ma S, Tay T, Geiger-Schuller KR, Kirchgatterer PC, Verdine VK, Guo B, Arias-Garcia MA, Allen WE, Singh A, Kuksenko O, Abudayyeh OO, Gootenberg JS, Fu Z, Macrae RK, Buenrostro JD, Regev A, Zhang F. Cell. 2023 Jan 5;186(1):209-229.e26. doi: 10.1016/j.cell.2022.11.026. PubMed 36608654.
Backbone
  Vector backbone: pLX_TRC317
  Backbone manufacturer: Broad Institute Genetic Perturbation Platform
  Backbone size w/o insert (bp): 8264
  Vector type: Mammalian Expression, Lentiviral
  Selectable markers: Puromycin
Growth in bacteria
  Bacterial resistance: Ampicillin, 100 μg/mL
  Growth temperature: 37°C
  Growth strain: NEB Stable
  Copy number: High Copy
Gene/Insert
  Gene/Insert name: FOXN1
  Species: H. sapiens (human)
  Insert size (bp): 2048
  Entrez Gene: FOXN1 (a.k.a. FKHL20, RONU, TIDAND, TLIND, WHN)
  Promoter: EF1a
  Cloning method: Unknown
  Sequencing primers: 5′ GGGTGGAGACTGAAGTTAGGCCAG; 3′ CACATAGCGTAAAAGGAGCAACATAG
Terms and licenses: Academic/Nonprofit Terms; Industry Terms: Not Available to Industry
Depositor comments: XM_005258046,NM_003593,ENST00000579795,ENST00000226247 . The transcription factor ORF portion of this plasmid was synthesized by Genewiz. Please test multiple small colonies in case of plasmid recombination. To make this collection available in a timely manner, a portion of this collection was not fully sequenced by Addgene. If an Addgene verified full plasmid sequence is not available, please contact us prior to placing an order to request the full sequence.
How to cite: TFORF0786 was a gift from Feng Zhang (Addgene plasmid # 142217 ; http://n2t.net/addgene:142217 ; RRID:Addgene_142217)
