[The description below was written by a language model from this plasmid's Addgene catalogue record and pLannotate feature annotations shown in this document.]
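Description:
TFORF0786 is a lentiviral mammalian expression plasmid built on the pLX_TRC317 backbone and carrying the human FOXN1 open reading frame, one member of a barcoded transcription factor ORF collection. It is propagated in E. coli through a high-copy ColE1/pUC-type origin with ampicillin resistance (AmpR under its own bla promoter). The backbone also retains an f1 origin and remnants of a lac/lacZα cloning region flanked by T7 and T3 promoters. The sequenced record is 10,312 nt, consistent with the stated backbone and insert sizes. The depositor notes that the plasmid can recombine, as is common for LTR-containing vectors.

The viral portion follows a third-generation, self-inactivating design. An RSV promoter drives a truncated HIV-1 5' LTR, followed by the Ψ packaging signal with a gag fragment, the Rev response element for Rev-dependent nuclear export of genomic RNA, a cPPT/CTS, and a ΔU3 3' LTR, followed by an SV40 polyadenylation signal downstream of the LTR. Between the LTRs are two expression units. An SV40 early promoter/origin region drives puromycin N-acetyltransferase for selecting transduced cells. The EF-1α promoter drives FOXN1, a forkhead-family regulator of thymic epithelial cell development and differentiation. A WPRE downstream of the ORF enhances transcript stability and expression.

According to the record, each construct in the collection carries a unique 24-bp barcode. It is not annotated in the feature table, so its position is not stated. The barcode allows the overexpressed factor to be identified in pooled screens, such as those examining transcription factor-driven differentiation. The short U6 promoter, small t antigen and Rev fragment annotations appear to be residual matches rather than functional elements.
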