Features (pLannotate 1.2.2; 31 found; start..end, strand, type, name):
      5..231     +  promoter       RSV promoter: Rous sarcoma virus enhancer/promoter
    232..412     +  LTR            5' LTR (truncated): truncated 5' long terminal repeat (LTR) from HIV-1
    459..584     +  misc_feature   HIV-1 Ψ: packaging signal of human immunodeficiency virus type 1
    568..931     +  CDS            HIV-1 gag (fragment): gag protein from human immunodeficiency virus 1; gag
   1077..1310    +  misc_feature   RRE: The Rev response element (RRE) of HIV-1 allows for Rev-dependent mRNA export from the nucleus to the cytoplasm.
   1687..1713    +  CDS            Rev (fragment): human immunodeficiency virus 1 (HIV-1) Rev protein; rev; enhances nuclear export of unspliced and incompletely spliced viral mRNAs
   1720..1743    +  promoter       SV40 promoter (fragment): SV40 early promoter
   1744..1815    +  promoter       SV40 promoter (fragment): SV40 enhancer and early promoter
   1839..1974    +  rep_origin     SV40 ori: SV40 origin of replication
   2020..2616    +  CDS            PuroR (fragment): puromycin N-acetyltransferase; pac from Streptomyces; confers resistance to puromycin
   2665..2782    +  misc_feature   cPPT/CTS: central polypurine tract and central termination sequence of HIV-1
   2847..2913    +  CDS            small t antigen (fragment): SV40 (simian virus 40) small t antigen
   2920..4098    +  promoter       EF-1α promoter: strong constitutive promoter for human elongation factor EF-1α
   4115..6058    +  CDS            FOXN1: FOXN1_HUMAN - Also known as RONU, WHN. Experimental evidence at protein level: Swiss-Prot protein existence level 1. Transcriptional regulator which regulates the development, differentiation, and function of thymic epithelial cells (TECs) both in the prenatal and postnatal thymus. Acts as a master regulator of the TECs lineage development and is required from the onset of differentiation in progenitor TECs in the developing fetus to the final differentiation steps through which TECs mature to acquire their full functionality. Regulates, either directly or indirectly the expression of a variet
   6074..6127    +  promoter       U6 promoter (fragment): RNA polymerase III promoter for human U6 snRNA
   6169..6757    +  misc_feature   WPRE: woodchuck hepatitis virus posttranscriptional regulatory element
   6808..6827    +  misc_feature   cPPT/CTS (fragment): central polypurine tract and central termination sequence of HIV-1
   6829..7062    +  LTR            3' LTR (ΔU3): self-inactivating 3' long terminal repeat (LTR) from HIV-1
   7140..7261    +  polyA_signal   SV40 poly(A) signal: SV40 polyadenylation signal
   7301..7436    +  rep_origin     SV40 ori: SV40 origin of replication
   7457..7475    -  promoter       T7 promoter: promoter for bacteriophage T7 RNA polymerase
   7483..7638    +  CDS            lacZα (fragment): LacZα fragment of β-galactosidase; lacZ fragment
   7643..8071    +  rep_origin     f1 ori (sequence partly withheld): f1 bacteriophage origin of replication; arrow indicates direction of (+) strand synthesis
   8124..8228    +  promoter       AmpR promoter: bla
   8229..9089    +  CDS            AmpR: β-lactamase; bla; confers resistance to ampicillin, carbenicillin, and related antibiotics
   9260..9848    +  rep_origin     ori: high-copy-number ColE1/pMB1/pBR322/pUC origin of replication
  10031..10123   +  CDS            lacI (fragment): lac repressor; lacI; The lac repressor binds to the lac operator to inhibit transcription in E. coli. This inhibition can be relieved by adding lactose or isopropyl-β-D-thiogalactopyranoside (IPTG).
  10136..10157   +  protein_bind   CAP binding site: CAP binding activates transcription in the presence of cAMP. E. coli catabolite activator protein
  10172..10202   +  promoter       lac promoter: promoter for the E. coli lac operon
  10210..10226   +  protein_bind   lac operator: The lac repressor binds to the lac operator to inhibit transcription in E. coli. This inhibition can be relieved by adding lactose or isopropyl-β-D-thiogalactopyranoside (IPTG). lac repressor encoded by lacI
  10271..10289   +  promoter       T3 promoter: promoter for bacteriophage T3 RNA polymerase
>Addgene plasmid #142217 | TFORF0786 | addgene full sequence | sequence record 397721 | Addgene NGS Result
TTAATGTAGTCTTATGCAATACTCTTGTAGTCTTGCAACATGGTAACGATGAGTTAGCAACATGCCTTAC
AAGGAGAGAAAAAGCACCGTGCATGCCGATTGGTGGAAGTAAGGTGGTACGATCGTGCCTTATTAGGAAG
GCAACAGACGGGTCTGACATGGATTGGACGAACCACTGAATTGCCGCATTGCAGAGATATTGTATTTAAG
TGCCTAGCTCGATACATAAACGGGTCTCTCTGGTTAGACCAGATCTGAGCCTGGGAGCTCTCTGGCTAAC
TAGGGAACCCACTGCTTAAGCCTCAATAAAGCTTGCCTTGAGTGCTTCAAGTAGTGTGTGCCCGTCTGTT
GTGTGACTCTGGTAACTAGAGATCCCTCAGACCCTTTTAGTCAGTGTGGAAAATCTCTAGCAGTGGCGCC
CGAACAGGGACTTGAAAGCGAAAGGGAAACCAGAGGAGCTCTCTCGACGCAGGACTCGGCTTGCTGAAGC
GCGCACGGCAAGAGGCGAGGGGCGGCGACTGGTGAGTACGCCAAAAATTTTGACTAGCGGAGGCTAGAAG
GAGAGAGATGGGTGCGAGAGCGTCAGTATTAAGCGGGGGAGAATTAGATCGCGATGGGAAAAAATTCGGT
TAAGGCCAGGGGGAAAGAAAAAATATAAATTAAAACATATAGTATGGGCAAGCAGGGAGCTAGAACGATT
CGCAGTTAATCCTGGCCTGTTAGAAACATCAGAAGGCTGTAGACAAATACTGGGACAGCTACAACCATCC
CTTCAGACAGGATCAGAAGAACTTAGATCATTATATAATACAGTAGCAACCCTCTATTGTGTGCATCAAA
GGATAGAGATAAAAGACACCAAGGAAGCTTTAGACAAGATAGAGGAAGAGCAAAACAAAAGTAAGACCAC
CGCACAGCAAGCGGCCGCTGATCTTCAGACCTGGAGGAGGAGATATGAGGGACAATTGGAGAAGTGAATT
ATATAAATATAAAGTAGTAAAAATTGAACCATTAGGAGTAGCACCCACCAAGGCAAAGAGAAGAGTGGTG
CAGAGAGAAAAAAGAGCAGTGGGAATAGGAGCTTTGTTCCTTGGGTTCTTGGGAGCAGCAGGAAGCACTA
TGGGCGCAGCGTCAATGACGCTGACGGTACAGGCCAGACAATTATTGTCTGGTATAGTGCAGCAGCAGAA
CAATTTGCTGAGGGCTATTGAGGCGCAACAGCATCTGTTGCAACTCACAGTCTGGGGCATCAAGCAGCTC
CAGGCAAGAATCCTGGCTGTGGAAAGATACCTAAAGGATCAACAGCTCCTGGGGATTTGGGGTTGCTCTG
GAAAACTCATTTGCACCACTGCTGTGCCTTGGAATGCTAGTTGGAGTAATAAATCTCTGGAACAGATTTG
GAATCACACGACCTGGATGGAGTGGGACAGAGAAATTAACAATTACACAAGCTTAATACACTCCTTAATT
GAAGAATCGCAAAACCAGCAAGAAAAGAATGAACAAGAATTATTGGAATTAGATAAATGGGCAAGTTTGT
GGAATTGGTTTAACATAACAAATTGGCTGTGGTATATAAAATTATTCATAATGATAGTAGGAGGCTTGGT
AGGTTTAAGAATAGTTTTTGCTGTACTTTCTATAGTGAATAGAGTTAGGCAGGGATATTCACCATTATCG
TTTCAGACCCACCTCCCAACCCCGAGGGGACCCATGCATTGCATCTCAATTAGTCAGCAACCAGGTGTGG
AAAGTCCCCAGGCTCCCCAGCAGGCAGAAGTATGCAAAGCATGCGTCTCAATTAGTCAGCAACCATAGTC
CCGCCCCTAACTCCGCCCATCCCGCCCCTAACTCCGCCCAGTTCCGCCCATTCTCCGCCCCATGGCTGAC
TAATTTTTTTTATTTATGCAGAGGCCGAGGCCGCCTCGGCCTCTGAGCTATTCCAGAAGTAGTGAGGAGG
CTTTTTTGGAGGCCTAGGCTTTTGCAAAAAGCTTTCTAGAGGTACCACCGGAGCTTACCATGACCGAGTA
CAAGCCCACGGTGCGCCTCGCCACCCGCGACGACGTCCCCAGGGCCGTACGCACCCTCGCCGCCGCGTTC
GCCGACTACCCCGCCACGCGCCACACCGTCGATCCGGACCGCCACATCGAGCGGGTCACCGAGCTGCAAG
AACTCTTCCTCACGCGCGTCGGGCTCGACATCGGCAAGGTGTGGGTCGCGGACGACGGCGCCGCCGTGGC
GGTCTGGACCACGCCGGAGAGCGTCGAAGCGGGGGCGGTGTTCGCCGAGATCGGCCCGCGCATGGCCGAG
TTGAGCGGTTCCCGGCTGGCCGCGCAGCAACAGATGGAAGGCCTCCTGGCGCCGCACCGGCCCAAGGAGC
CCGCGTGGTTCCTGGCCACCGTCGGCGTCTCGCCCGACCACCAGGGCAAGGGTCTGGGCAGCGCCGTCGT
GCTCCCCGGAGTGGAGGCGGCCGAGCGCGCCGGGGTGCCCGCCTTCCTGGAGACCTCCGCGCCCCGCAAC
CTCCCCTTCTACGAGCGGCTCGGCTTCACCGTCACCGCCGACGTCGAGGTGCCCGAAGGACCGCGCACCT
GGTGCATGACCCGCAAGCCCGGTGCCAGTTAACGAATTCTAGATCTTGAGACAAATGGCAGTATTCATCC
ACAATTTTAAAAGAAAAGGGGGGATTGGGGGGTACAGTGCAGGGGAAAGAATAGTAGACATAATAGCAAC
AGACATACAAACTAAAGAATTACAAAAACAAATTACAAAAATTCAAAATTTTCGGGTTTATTACAGGGAC
AGCAGAGATCCACTTTGGCGCCGGCTCGAGGCCTGCAGGTGCAAAGATGGATAAAGTTTTAAACAGAGAG
GAATCTTTGCAGCTAATGGACCTTCTAGGTCTTGAAAGGAGTGGGAATTGGCTCCGGTGCCCGTCAGTGG
GCAGAGCGCACATCGCCCACAGTCCCCGAGAAGTTGGGGGGAGGGGTCGGCAATTGAACCGGTGCCTAGA
GAAGGTGGCGCGGGGTAAACTGGGAAAGTGATGTCGTGTACTGGCTCCGCCTTTTTCCCGAGGGTGGGGG
AGAACCGTATATAAGTGCAGTAGTCGCCGTGAACGTTCTTTTTCGCAACGGGTTTGCCGCCAGAACACAG
GTAAGTGCCGTGTGTGGTTCCCGCGGGCCTGGCCTCTTTACGGGTTATGGCCCTTGCGTGCCTTGAATTA
CTTCCACCTGGCTGCAGTACGTGATTCTTGATCCCGAGCTTCGGGTTGGAAGTGGGTGGGAGAGTTCGAG
GCCTTGCGCTTAAGGAGCCCCTTCGCCTCGTGCTTGAGTTGAGGCCTGGCCTGGGCGCTGGGGCCGCCGC
GTGCGAATCTGGTGGCACCTTCGCGCCTGTCTCGCTGCTTTCGATAAGTCTCTAGCCATTTAAAATTTTT
GATGACCTGCTGCGACGCTTTTTTTCTGGCAAGATAGTCTTGTAAATGCGGGCCAAGATCTGCACACTGG
TATTTCGGTTTTTGGGGCCGCGGGCGGCGACGGGGCCCGTGCGTCCCAGCGCACATGTTCGGCGAGGCGG
GGCCTGCGAGCGCGGCCACCGAGAATCGGACGGGGGTAGTCTCAAGCTGGCCGGCCTGCTCTGGTGCCTG
GCCTCGCGCCGCCGTGTATCGCCCCGCCCTGGGCGGCAAGGCTGGCCCGGTCGGCACCAGTTGCGTGAGC
GGAAAGATGGCCGCTTCCCGGCCCTGCTGCAGGGAGCTCAAAATGGAGGACGCGGCGCTCGGGAGAGCGG
GCGGGTGAGTCACCCACACAAAGGAAAAGGGCCTTTCCGTCCTCAGCCGTCGCTTCATGTGACTCCACGG
AGTACCGGGCGCCGTCCAGGCACCTCGATTAGTTCTCGAGCTTTTGGAGTACGTCGTCTTTAGGTTGGGG
GGAGGGGTTTTATGCGATGGAGTTTCCCCACACTGAGTGGGTGGAGACTGAAGTTAGGCCAGCTTGGCAC
TTGATGTAATTCTCCTTGGAATTTGCCCTTTTTGAGTTTGGATCTTGGTTCATTCTCAAGCCTCAGACAG
TGGTTCAAAGTTTTTTTCTTCCATTTCAGGTGTCGTGAGGCTAGCACCGCCACCATGGTGTCGCTACCCC
CGCCGCAGTCTGACGTCACGCTGCCGGGCCCCACCAGACTGGAGGGCGAGCGCCAAGGGGACCTCATGCA
GGCACCGGGCCTCCCAGGCTCCCCTGCCCCACAGAGTAAGCATGCCGGCTTCAGCTGCTCGTCATTTGTG
TCCGACGGCCCTCCAGAGAGGACACCCTCACTGCCCCCACACAGCCCCCGCATTGCGTCACCAGGGCCCG
AGCAAGTCCAGGGCCACTGCCCAGCCGGCCCCGGCCCTGGGCCCTTCAGGCTCTCACCCTCAGACAAGTA
TCCTGGCTTTGGCTTTGAGGAGGCCGCAGCAAGCAGCCCTGGGCGATTCCTCAAGGGCAGCCACGCGCCC
TTCCACCCGTACAAGCGGCCTTTCCATGAGGACGTCTTCCCAGAGGCCGAGACCACCCTGGCCCTCAAAG
GACACTCCTTTAAGACCCCAGGGCCGCTGGAGGCCTTCGAGGAGATCCCAGTGGACGTGGCGGAGGCCGA
GGCCTTCCTGCCTGGCTTCTCAGCAGAGGCCTGGTGTAACGGGCTCCCCTACCCCAGCCAGGAGCATGGC
CCCCAAGTCCTGGGTTCAGAGGTCAAAGTCAAGCCCCCAGTTCTGGAGAGTGGTGCTGGGATGTTCTGCT
ACCAGCCTCCCTTGCAGCATATGTACTGCTCCTCCCAGCCCCCCTTCCACCAGTACTCGCCAGGTGGTGG
CAGCTACCCCATACCCTACCTGGGCTCCTCACACTATCAGTACCAGCGAATGGCACCCCAGGCCAGCACC
GATGGGCACCAGCCTCTCTTCCCAAAACCCATCTATTCCTACAGCATCCTCATCTTCATGGCCCTTAAGA
ACAGTAAAACTGGGAGCCTTCCCGTCAGCGAGATCTACAATTTTATGACGGAGCACTTTCCTTACTTCAA
GACAGCACCCGATGGCTGGAAGAATTCTGTCCGGCACAACCTATCCCTCAACAAGTGCTTCGAGAAGGTG
GAGAACAAATCAGGAAGTTCCTCCCGCAAGGGCTGCCTGTGGGCCCTCAATCCGGCCAAGATCGACAAGA
TGCAAGAGGAGCTGCAAAAATGGAAGAGGAAAGATCCCATTGCTGTGCGCAAAAGCATGGCCAAGCCAGA
AGAGCTGGACAGCCTCATTGGAGACAAGAGAGAAAAGCTGGGCTCCCCACTCCTGGGCTGTCCGCCCCCT
GGGCTGTCCGGCTCAGGCCCCATCCGGCCCCTGGCACCCCCAGCTGGCCTCTCCCCACCACTGCACTCAC
TCCACCCAGCTCCAGGCCCCATTCCTGGCAAGAACCCCCTGCAGGACCTACTTATGGGGCACACACCCTC
CTGCTATGGGCAGACATACTTGCACCTCTCACCAGGCCTGGCCCCTCCTGGACCCCCGCAGCCATTGTTC
CCACAGCCGGACGGGCACCTTGAGCTGCGGGCCCAGCCAGGCACCCCCCAGGACTCGCCTCTGCCTGCCC
ACACCCCACCCAGCCACAGTGCCAAGCTACTGGCCGAGCCTTCCCCAGCCAGGACTATGCACGACACCCT
GCTGCCAGATGGAGACCTTGGCACTGACCTGGATGCCATCAATCCCTCACTCACTGACTTCGACTTCCAG
GGAAACCTGTGGGAACAGTTGAAGGATGATAGCTTGGCCCTCGACCCCCTGGTACTGGTGACCTCATCCC
CGACATCATCTTCGATGCCACCACCCCAGCCACCACCTCACTGCTTCCCCCCTGGGCCCTGTCTGACAGA
GACAGGCAGTGGGGCAGGTGACTTGGCAGCCCCGGGCAGTGGTGGCTCCGGGGCACTGGGTGACCTGCAC
CTCACCACCCTCTACTCTGCCTTTATGGAGCTGGAGCCCACGCCCCCCACGGCCCCTGCAGGCCCCTCTG
TGTACCTCAGCCCCAGCTCCAAGCCCGTGGCCCTGGCATAGTAATGAACTAGTCCGTAACTTGAAAGTAT
TTCGATTTCTTGGCTTTATATATCTTGTGGAAAGGACGATCAGCGACCGGGACGTCAATGCAAACGCGTT
AAGTCGACAATCAACCTCTGGATTACAAAATTTGTGAAAGATTGACTGGTATTCTTAACTATGTTGCTCC
TTTTACGCTATGTGGATACGCTGCTTTAATGCCTTTGTATCATGCTATTGCTTCCCGTATGGCTTTCATT
TTCTCCTCCTTGTATAAATCCTGGTTGCTGTCTCTTTATGAGGAGTTGTGGCCCGTTGTCAGGCAACGTG
GCGTGGTGTGCACTGTGTTTGCTGACGCAACCCCCACTGGTTGGGGCATTGCCACCACCTGTCAGCTCCT
TTCCGGGACTTTCGCTTTCCCCCTCCCTATTGCCACGGCGGAACTCATCGCCGCCTGCCTTGCCCGCTGC
TGGACAGGGGCTCGGCTGTTGGGCACTGACAATTCCGTGGTGTTGTCGGGGAAATCATCGTCCTTTCCTT
GGCTGCTCGCCTGTGTTGCCACCTGGATTCTGCGCGGGACGTCCTTCTGCTACGTCCCTTCGGCCCTCAA
TCCAGCGGACCTTCCTTCCCGCGGCCTGCTGCCGGCTCTGCGGCCTCTTCCGCGTCTTCGCCTTCGCCCT
CAGACGAGTCGGATCTCCCTTTGGGCCGCCTCCCCGCGTCGACTTTAAGACCAATGACTTACAAGGCAGC
TGTAGATCTTAGCCACTTTTTAAAAGAAAAGGGGGGACTGGAAGGGCTAATTCACTCCCAACGAAGACAA
GATCTGCTTTTTGCTTGTACTGGGTCTCTCTGGTTAGACCAGATCTGAGCCTGGGAGCTCTCTGGCTAAC
TAGGGAACCCACTGCTTAAGCCTCAATAAAGCTTGCCTTGAGTGCTTCAAGTAGTGTGTGCCCGTCTGTT
GTGTGACTCTGGTAACTAGAGATCCCTCAGACCCTTTTAGTCAGTGTGGAAAATCTCTAGCAGTACGTAT
AGTAGTTCATGTCATCTTATTATTCAGTATTTATAACTTGCAAAGAAATGAATATCAGAGAGTGAGAGGA
ACTTGTTTATTGCAGCTTATAATGGTTACAAATAAAGCAATAGCATCACAAATTTCACAAATAAAGCATT
TTTTTCACTGCATTCTAGTTGTGGTTTGTCCAAACTCATCAATGTATCTTATCATGTCTGGCTCTAGCTA
TCCCGCCCCTAACTCCGCCCATCCCGCCCCTAACTCCGCCCAGTTCCGCCCATTCTCCGCCCCATGGCTG
ACTAATTTTTTTTATTTATGCAGAGGCCGAGGCCGCCTCGGCCTCTGAGCTATTCCAGAAGTAGTGAGGA
GGCTTTTTTGGAGGCCTAGGGACGTACCCAATTCGCCCTATAGTGAGTCGTATTACGCGCGCTCACTGGC
CGTCGTTTTACAACGTCGTGACTGGGAAAACCCTGGCGTTACCCAACTTAATCGCCTTGCAGCACATCCC
CCTTTCGCCAGCTGGCGTAATAGCGAAGAGGCCCGCACCGATCGCCCTTCCCAACAGTTGCGCAGCCTGA
ATGGCGAATGGG
[124 nt withheld, positions 7643-7766]
C
[91 nt withheld, positions 7768-7858]
A
[49 nt withheld, positions 7860-7908]
CCTTTGACGTTGGAGTCCACGTTCTTT
[37 nt withheld, positions 7936-7972]
ACCCTATCTCGGTCTATTCTTTTGATTTATAAGGGATTTTGCCGATTTCGGCCTATTGGTTAAAAAATGA
GCTGATTTAACAAAAATTTAACGCGAATTTTAACAAAATATTAACGCTTACAATTTAGGTGGCACTTTTC
GGGGAAATGTGCGCGGAACCCCTATTTGTTTATTTTTCTAAATACATTCAAATATGTATCCGCTCATGAG
ACAATAACCCTGATAAATGCTTCAATAATATTGAAAAAGGAAGAGTATGAGTATTCAACATTTCCGTGTC
GCCCTTATTCCCTTTTTTGCGGCATTTTGCCTTCCTGTTTTTGCTCACCCAGAAACGCTGGTGAAAGTAA
AAGATGCTGAAGATCAGTTGGGTGCACGAGTGGGTTACATCGAACTGGATCTCAACAGCGGTAAGATCCT
TGAGAGTTTTCGCCCCGAAGAACGTTTTCCAATGATGAGCACTTTTAAAGTTCTGCTATGTGGCGCGGTA
TTATCCCGTATTGACGCCGGGCAAGAGCAACTCGGTCGCCGCATACACTATTCTCAGAATGACTTGGTTG
AGTACTCACCAGTCACAGAAAAGCATCTTACGGATGGCATGACAGTAAGAGAATTATGCAGTGCTGCCAT
AACCATGAGTGATAACACTGCGGCCAACTTACTTCTGACAACGATCGGAGGACCGAAGGAGCTAACCGCT
TTTTTGCACAACATGGGGGATCATGTAACTCGCCTTGATCGTTGGGAACCGGAGCTGAATGAAGCCATAC
CAAACGACGAGCGTGACACCACGATGCCTGTAGCAATGGCAACAACGTTGCGCAAACTATTAACTGGCGA
ACTACTTACTCTAGCTTCCCGGCAACAATTAATAGACTGGATGGAGGCGGATAAAGTTGCAGGACCACTT
CTGCGCTCGGCCCTTCCGGCTGGCTGGTTTATTGCTGATAAATCTGGAGCCGGTGAGCGTGGGTCTCGCG
GTATCATTGCAGCACTGGGGCCAGATGGTAAGCCCTCCCGTATCGTAGTTATCTACACGACGGGGAGTCA
GGCAACTATGGATGAACGAAATAGACAGATCGCTGAGATAGGTGCCTCACTGATTAAGCATTGGTAACTG
TCAGACCAAGTTTACTCATATATACTTTAGATTGATTTAAAACTTCATTTTTAATTTAAAAGGATCTAGG
TGAAGATCCTTTTTGATAATCTCATGACCAAAATCCCTTAACGTGAGTTTTCGTTCCACTGAGCGTCAGA
CCCCGTAGAAAAGATCAAAGGATCTTCTTGAGATCCTTTTTTTCTGCGCGTAATCTGCTGCTTGCAAACA
AAAAAACCACCGCTACCAGCGGTGGTTTGTTTGCCGGATCAAGAGCTACCAACTCTTTTTCCGAAGGTAA
CTGGCTTCAGCAGAGCGCAGATACCAAATACTGTTCTTCTAGTGTAGCCGTAGTTAGGCCACCACTTCAA
GAACTCTGTAGCACCGCCTACATACCTCGCTCTGCTAATCCTGTTACCAGTGGCTGCTGCCAGTGGCGAT
AAGTCGTGTCTTACCGGGTTGGACTCAAGACGATAGTTACCGGATAAGGCGCAGCGGTCGGGCTGAACGG
GGGGTTCGTGCACACAGCCCAGCTTGGAGCGAACGACCTACACCGAACTGAGATACCTACAGCGTGAGCT
ATGAGAAAGCGCCACGCTTCCCGAAGGGAGAAAGGCGGACAGGTATCCGGTAAGCGGCAGGGTCGGAACA
GGAGAGCGCACGAGGGAGCTTCCAGGGGGAAACGCCTGGTATCTTTATAGTCCTGTCGGGTTTCGCCACC
TCTGACTTGAGCGTCGATTTTTGTGATGCTCGTCAGGGGGGCGGAGCCTATGGAAAAACGCCAGCAACGC
GGCCTTTTTACGGTTCCTGGCCTTTTGCTGGCCTTTTGCTCACATGTTCTTTCCTGCGTTATCCCCTGAT
TCTGTGGATAACCGTATTACCGCCTTTGAGTGAGCTGATACCGCTCGCCGCAGCCGAACGACCGAGCGCA
GCGAGTCAGTGAGCGAGGAAGCGGAAGAGCGCCCAATACGCAAACCGCCTCTCCCCGCGCGTTGGCCGAT
TCATTAATGCAGCTGGCACGACAGGTTTCCCGACTGGAAAGCGGGCAGTGAGCGCAACGCAATTAATGTG
AGTTAGCTCACTCATTAGGCACCCCAGGCTTTACACTTTATGCTTCCGGCTCGTATGTTGTGTGGAATTG
TGAGCGGATAACAATTTCACACAGGAAACAGCTATGACCATGATTACGCCAAGCGCGCAATTAACCCTCA
CTAAAGGGAACAAAAGCTGGAGCTGCAAGC
