>Addgene plasmid #142217 | TFORF0786 | depositor partial sequence | sequence record 278789 | Insert
ACCGCCACCATGGTGTCGCTACCCCCGCCGCAGTCTGACGTCACGCTGCCGGGCCCCACCAGACTGGAGG
GCGAGCGCCAAGGGGACCTCATGCAGGCACCGGGCCTCCCAGGCTCCCCTGCCCCACAGAGTAAGCATGC
CGGCTTCAGCTGCTCGTCATTTGTGTCCGACGGCCCTCCAGAGAGGACACCCTCACTGCCCCCACACAGC
CCCCGCATTGCGTCACCAGGGCCCGAGCAAGTCCAGGGCCACTGCCCAGCCGGCCCCGGCCCTGGGCCCT
TCAGGCTCTCACCCTCAGACAAGTATCCTGGCTTTGGCTTTGAGGAGGCCGCAGCAAGCAGCCCTGGGCG
ATTCCTCAAGGGCAGCCACGCGCCCTTCCACCCGTACAAGCGGCCTTTCCATGAGGACGTCTTCCCAGAG
GCCGAGACCACCCTGGCCCTCAAAGGACACTCCTTTAAGACCCCAGGGCCGCTGGAGGCCTTCGAGGAGA
TCCCAGTGGACGTGGCGGAGGCCGAGGCCTTCCTGCCTGGCTTCTCAGCAGAGGCCTGGTGTAACGGGCT
CCCCTACCCCAGCCAGGAGCATGGCCCCCAAGTCCTGGGTTCAGAGGTCAAAGTCAAGCCCCCAGTTCTG
GAGAGTGGTGCTGGGATGTTCTGCTACCAGCCTCCCTTGCAGCATATGTACTGCTCCTCCCAGCCCCCCT
TCCACCAGTACTCGCCAGGTGGTGGCAGCTACCCCATACCCTACCTGGGCTCCTCACACTATCAGTACCA
GCGAATGGCACCCCAGGCCAGCACCGATGGGCACCAGCCTCTCTTCCCAAAACCCATCTATTCCTACAGC
ATCCTCATCTTCATGGCCCTTAAGAACAGTAAAACTGGGAGCCTTCCCGTCAGCGAGATCTACAATTTTA
TGACGGAGCACTTTCCTTACTTCAAGACAGCACCCGATGGCTGGAAGAATTCTGTCCGGCACAACCTATC
CCTCAACAAGTGCTTCGAGAAGGTGGAGAACAAATCAGGAAGTTCCTCCCGCAAGGGCTGCCTGTGGGCC
CTCAATCCGGCCAAGATCGACAAGATGCAAGAGGAGCTGCAAAAATGGAAGAGGAAAGATCCCATTGCTG
TGCGCAAAAGCATGGCCAAGCCAGAAGAGCTGGACAGCCTCATTGGAGACAAGAGAGAAAAGCTGGGCTC
CCCACTCCTGGGCTGTCCGCCCCCTGGGCTGTCCGGCTCAGGCCCCATCCGGCCCCTGGCACCCCCAGCT
GGCCTCTCCCCACCACTGCACTCACTCCACCCAGCTCCAGGCCCCATTCCTGGCAAGAACCCCCTGCAGG
ACCTACTTATGGGGCACACACCCTCCTGCTATGGGCAGACATACTTGCACCTCTCACCAGGCCTGGCCCC
TCCTGGACCCCCGCAGCCATTGTTCCCACAGCCGGACGGGCACCTTGAGCTGCGGGCCCAGCCAGGCACC
CCCCAGGACTCGCCTCTGCCTGCCCACACCCCACCCAGCCACAGTGCCAAGCTACTGGCCGAGCCTTCCC
CAGCCAGGACTATGCACGACACCCTGCTGCCAGATGGAGACCTTGGCACTGACCTGGATGCCATCAATCC
CTCACTCACTGACTTCGACTTCCAGGGAAACCTGTGGGAACAGTTGAAGGATGATAGCTTGGCCCTCGAC
CCCCTGGTACTGGTGACCTCATCCCCGACATCATCTTCGATGCCACCACCCCAGCCACCACCTCACTGCT
TCCCCCCTGGGCCCTGTCTGACAGAGACAGGCAGTGGGGCAGGTGACTTGGCAGCCCCGGGCAGTGGTGG
CTCCGGGGCACTGGGTGACCTGCACCTCACCACCCTCTACTCTGCCTTTATGGAGCTGGAGCCCACGCCC
CCCACGGCCCCTGCAGGCCCCTCTGTGTACCTCAGCCCCAGCTCCAAGCCCGTGGCCCTGGCATAGTAAT
GAACTAGTCCGTAACTTGAAAGTATTTCGATTTCTTGGCTTTATATATCTTGTGGAAAGGACGATCAGCG
ACCGGGACGTCAATGCAA
