>Addgene plasmid #142217 | TFORF0786 | depositor partial sequence | sequence record 278790 | Barcode
TCAGCGACCGGGACGTCAATGCAA
